>Addgene plasmid #118372 | 2Flag-pDEST-C | addgene full sequence | sequence record 229458 | Addgene NGS Result
CATTAGATGCATGTCGTTACATAACTTACGGTAAATGGCCCGCCTGGCTGACCGCCCAACGACCCCCGCC
CATTGACGTCAATAATGACGTATGTTCCCATAGTAACGCCAATAGGGACTTTCCATTGACGTCAATGGGT
GGAGTATTTACGGTAAACTGCCCACTTGGCAGTACATCAAGTGTATCATATGCCAAGTACGCCCCCTATT
GACGTCAATGACGGTAAATGGCCCGCCTGGCATTATGCCCAGTACATGACCTTATGGGACTTTCCTACTT
GGCAGTACATCTACGTATTAGTCATCGCTATTACCATGGTGATGCGGTTTTGGCAGTACATCAATGGGCG
TGGATAGCGGTTTGACTCACGGGGATTTCCAAGTCTCCACCCCATTGACGTCAATGGGAGTTTGTTTTGG
CACCAAAATCAACGGGACTTTCCAAAATGTCGTAACAACTCCGCCCCATTGACGCAAATGGGCGGTAGGC
GTGTACGGTGGGAGGTCTATATAAGCAGAGCTGGTTTAGTGAACCGTCAGATCCGCTAGCGCTACCGGAC
TCAGATCTCGAGCTGAAATTAATACGACTCACTATAGGGAGACCCAAGCTGGCTAGTTAAGCTTGATCAA
ACAAGTTTGTACAAAAAAGCTGAACGAGAAACGTAAAATGATATAAATATCAATATATTAAATTAGATTT
TGCATAAAAAACAGACTACATAATACTGTAAAACACAACATATCCAGTCACTATGGCGGCCGCATTAGGC
ACCCCAGGCTTTACACTTTATGCTTCCGGCTCGTATAATGTGTGGATTTTGAGTTAGGATCCGTCGAGAT
TTTCAGGAGCTAAGGAAGCTAAAATGGAGAAAAAAATCACTGGATATACCACCGTTGATATATCCCAATG
GCATCGTAAAGAACATTTTGAGGCATTTCAGTCAGTTGCTCAATGTACCTATAACCAGACCGTTCAGCTG
GATATTACGGCCTTTTTAAAGACCGTAAAGAAAAATAAGCACAAGTTTTATCCGGCCTTTATTCACATTC
TTGCCCGCCTGATGAATGCTCATCCGGAATTCCGTATGGCAATGAAAGACGGTGAGCTGGTGATATGGGA
TAGTGTTCACCCTTGTTACACCGTTTTCCATGAGCAAACTGAAACGTTTTCATCGCTCTGGAGTGAATAC
CACGACGATTTCCGGCAGTTTCTACACATATATTCGCAAGATGTGGCGTGTTACGGTGAAAACCTGGCCT
ATTTCCCTAAAGGGTTTATTGAGAATATGTTTTTCGTCTCAGCCAATCCCTGGGTGAGTTTCACCAGTTT
TGATTTAAACGTGGCCAATATGGACAACTTCTTCGCCCCCGTTTTCACCATGGGCAAATATTATACGCAA
GGCGACAAGGTGCTGATGCCGCTGGCGATTCAGGTTCATCATGCCGTTTGTGATGGCTTCCATGTCGGCA
GAATGCTTAATGAATTACAACAGTACTGCGATGAGTGGCAGGCGGGGCGTAATCTAGAGGATCCGGCTTA
CTAAAAGCCAGATAACAGTATGCGTATTTGCGCGCTGATTTTTGCGGTATAAGAATATATACTGATATGT
ATACCCGAAGTATGTCAAAAAGAGGTATGCTATGAAGCAGCGTATTACAGTGACAGTTGACAGCGACAGC
TATCAGTTGCTCAAGGCATATATGATGTCAATATCTCCGGTCTGGTAAGCACAACCATGCAGAATGAAGC
CCGTCGTCTGCGTGCCGAACGCTGGAAAGCGGAAAATCAGGAAGGGATGGCTGAGGTCGCCCGGTTTATT
GAAATGAACGGCTCTTTTGCTGACGAGAACAGGGGCTGGTGAAATGCAGTTTAAGGTTTACACCTATAAA
AGAGAGAGCCGTTATCGTCTGTTTGTGGATGTACAGAGTGATATTATTGACACGCCCGGGCGACGGATGG
TGATCCCCCTGGCCAGTGCACGTCTGCTGTCAGATAAAGTCCCCCGTGAACTTTACCCGGTGGTGCATAT
CGGGGATGAAAGCTGGCGCATGATGACCACCGATATGGCCAGTGTGCCGGTCTCCGTTATCGGGGAAGAA
GTGGCTGATCTCAGCCACCGCGAAAATGACATCAAAAACGCCATTAACCTGATGTTCTGGGGAATATAAA
TGTCAGGCTCCCTTATACACAGCCAGTCTGCAGGTCGACCATAGTGACTGGATATGTTGTGTTTTACAGT
ATTATGTAGTCTGTTTTTTATGCAAAATCTAATTTAATATATTGATATTTATATCATTTTACGTTTCTCG
TTCAGCTTTCTTGTACAAAGTGGTTCGATCTTACACGGGATCCGATTACAAGGATGACGACGATAAGGGC
GCAGATTACAAGGATGACGACGATAAGGCATGAGCGGCCGCGACTCTAGATCATAATCAGCCATACCACA
TTTGTAGAGGTTTTACTTGCTTTAAAAAACCTCCCACACCTCCCCCTGAACCTGAAACATAAAATGAATG
CAATTGTTGTTGTTAACTTGTTTATTGCAGCTTATAATGGTTACAAATAAAGCAATAGCATCACAAATTT
CACAAATAAAGCATTTTTTTCACTGCATTCTAGTTGTGGTTTGTCCAAACTCATCAATGTATCTTATCAT
GTCTGGATCGATCCTGCATTAATGAATCGGCCAACGCGCGGGGAGAGGCGGTTTGCGTATTGGCTGGCGT
AATAGCGAAGAGGCCCGCACCGATCGCCCTTCCCAACAGTTGCGCAGCCTGAATGGCGAATGGG
[124 nt withheld, positions 2795-2918]
C
[91 nt withheld, positions 2920-3010]
A
[49 nt withheld, positions 3012-3060]
CCTTTGACGTTGGAGTCCACGTTCTTT
[37 nt withheld, positions 3088-3124]
ACCCTATCTCGGTCTATTCTTTTGATTTATAAGGGATTTTGCCGATTTCGGCCTATTGGTTAAAAAATGA
GCTGATTTAACAAAAATTTAACGCGAATTTTAACAAAATATTAACGCTTACAATTTCCTGATGCGGTATT
TTCTCCTTACGCATCTGTGCGGTATTTCACACCGCATACGCGGATCTGCGCAGCACCATGGCCTGAAATA
ACCTCTGAAAGAGGAACTTGGTTAGGTACCTTCTGAGGCGGAAAGAACCAGCTGTGGAATGTGTGTCAGT
TAGGGTGTGGAAAGTCCCCAGGCTCCCCAGCAGGCAGAAGTATGCAAAGCATGCATCTCAATTAGTCAGC
AACCAGGTGTGGAAAGTCCCCAGGCTCCCCAGCAGGCAGAAGTATGCAAAGCATGCATCTCAATTAGTCA
GCAACCATAGTCCCGCCCCTAACTCCGCCCATCCCGCCCCTAACTCCGCCCAGTTCCGCCCATTCTCCGC
CCCATGGCTGACTAATTTTTTTTATTTATGCAGAGGCCGAGGCCGCCTCGGCCTCTGAGCTATTCCAGAA
GTAGTGAGGAGGCTTTTTTGGAGGCCTAGGCTTTTGCAAAAAGCTTGATTCTTCTGACACAACAGTCTCG
AACTTAAGGCTAGAGCCACCATGATTGAACAAGATGGATTGCACGCAGGTTCTCCGGCCGCTTGGGTGGA
GAGGCTATTCGGCTATGACTGGGCACAACAGACAATCGGCTGCTCTGATGCCGCCGTGTTCCGGCTGTCA
GCGCAGGGGCGCCCGGTTCTTTTTGTCAAGACCGACCTGTCCGGTGCCCTGAATGAACTGCAGGACGAGG
CAGCGCGGCTATCGTGGCTGGCCACGACGGGCGTTCCTTGCGCAGCTGTGCTCGACGTTGTCACTGAAGC
GGGAAGGGACTGGCTGCTATTGGGCGAAGTGCCGGGGCAGGATCTCCTGTCATCTCACCTTGCTCCTGCC
GAGAAAGTATCCATCATGGCTGATGCAATGCGGCGGCTGCATACGCTTGATCCGGCTACCTGCCCATTCG
ACCACCAAGCGAAACATCGCATCGAGCGAGCACGTACTCGGATGGAAGCCGGTCTTGTCGATCAGGATGA
TCTGGACGAAGAGCATCAGGGGCTCGCGCCAGCCGAACTGTTCGCCAGGCTCAAGGCGCGCATGCCCGAC
GGCGAGGATCTCGTCGTGACCCATGGCGATGCCTGCTTGCCGAATATCATGGTGGAAAATGGCCGCTTTT
CTGGATTCATCGACTGTGGCCGGCTGGGTGTGGCGGACCGCTATCAGGACATAGCGTTGGCTACCCGTGA
TATTGCTGAAGAGCTTGGCGGCGAATGGGCTGACCGCTTCCTCGTGCTTTACGGTATCGCCGCTCCCGAT
TCGCAGCGCATCGCCTTCTATCGCCTTCTTGACGAGTTCTTCTGAGCGGGACTCTGGGGTTCGAAATGAC
CGACCAAGCGACGCCCAACCTGCCATCACGATGGCCGCAATAAAATATCTTTATTTTCATTACATCTGTG
TGTTGGTTTTTTGTGTGAATCGATAGCGATAAGGATCCGCGTATGGTGCACTCTCAGTACAATCTGCTCT
GATGCCGCATAGTTAAGCCAGCCCCGACACCCGCCAACACCCGCTGACGCGCCCTGACGGGCTTGTCTGC
TCCCGGCATCCGCTTACAGACAAGCTGTGACCGTCTCCGGGAGCTGCATGTGTCAGAGGTTTTCACCGTC
ATCACCGAAACGCGCGAGACGAAAGGGCCTCGTGATACGCCTATTTTTATAGGTTAATGTCATGATAATA
ATGGTTTCTTAGACGTCAGGTGGCACTTTTCGGGGAAATGTGCGCGGAACCCCTATTTGTTTATTTTTCT
AAATACATTCAAATATGTATCCGCTCATGAGACAATAACCCTGATAAATGCTTCAATAATATTGAAAAAG
GAAGAGTATGAGTATTCAACATTTCCGTGTCGCCCTTATTCCCTTTTTTGCGGCATTTTGCCTTCCTGTT
TTTGCTCACCCAGAAACGCTGGTGAAAGTAAAAGATGCTGAAGATCAGTTGGGTGCACGAGTGGGTTACA
TCGAACTGGATCTCAACAGCGGTAAGATCCTTGAGAGTTTTCGCCCCGAAGAACGTTTTCCAATGATGAG
CACTTTTAAAGTTCTGCTATGTGGCGCGGTATTATCCCGTATTGACGCCGGGCAAGAGCAACTCGGTCGC
CGCATACACTATTCTCAGAATGACTTGGTTGAGTACTCACCAGTCACAGAAAAGCATCTTACGGATGGCA
TGACAGTAAGAGAATTATGCAGTGCTGCCATAACCATGAGTGATAACACTGCGGCCAACTTACTTCTGAC
AACGATCGGAGGACCGAAGGAGCTAACCGCTTTTTTGCACAACATGGGGGATCATGTAACTCGCCTTGAT
CGTTGGGAACCGGAGCTGAATGAAGCCATACCAAACGACGAGCGTGACACCACGATGCCTGTAGCAATGG
CAACAACGTTGCGCAAACTATTAACTGGCGAACTACTTACTCTAGCTTCCCGGCAACAATTAATAGACTG
GATGGAGGCGGATAAAGTTGCAGGACCACTTCTGCGCTCGGCCCTTCCGGCTGGCTGGTTTATTGCTGAT
AAATCTGGAGCCGGTGAGCGTGGGTCTCGCGGTATCATTGCAGCACTGGGGCCAGATGGTAAGCCCTCCC
GTATCGTAGTTATCTACACGACGGGGAGTCAGGCAACTATGGATGAACGAAATAGACAGATCGCTGAGAT
AGGTGCCTCACTGATTAAGCATTGGTAACTGTCAGACCAAGTTTACTCATATATACTTTAGATTGATTTA
AAACTTCATTTTTAATTTAAAAGGATCTAGGTGAAGATCCTTTTTGATAATCTCATGACCAAAATCCCTT
AACGTGAGTTTTCGTTCCACTGAGCGTCAGACCCCGTAGAAAAGATCAAAGGATCTTCTTGAGATCCTTT
TTTTCTGCGCGTAATCTGCTGCTTGCAAACAAAAAAACCACCGCTACCAGCGGTGGTTTGTTTGCCGGAT
CAAGAGCTACCAACTCTTTTTCCGAAGGTAACTGGCTTCAGCAGAGCGCAGATACCAAATACTGTTCTTC
TAGTGTAGCCGTAGTTAGGCCACCACTTCAAGAACTCTGTAGCACCGCCTACATACCTCGCTCTGCTAAT
CCTGTTACCAGTGGCTGCTGCCAGTGGCGATAAGTCGTGTCTTACCGGGTTGGACTCAAGACGATAGTTA
CCGGATAAGGCGCAGCGGTCGGGCTGAACGGGGGGTTCGTGCACACAGCCCAGCTTGGAGCGAACGACCT
ACACCGAACTGAGATACCTACAGCGTGAGCTATGAGAAAGCGCCACGCTTCCCGAAGGGAGAAAGGCGGA
CAGGTATCCGGTAAGCGGCAGGGTCGGAACAGGAGAGCGCACGAGGGAGCTTCCAGGGGGAAACGCCTGG
TATCTTTATAGTCCTGTCGGGTTTCGCCACCTCTGACTTGAGCGTCGATTTTTGTGATGCTCGTCAGGGG
GGCGGAGCCTATGGAAAAACGCCAGCAACGCGGCCTTTTTACGGTTCCTGGCCTTTTGCTGGCCTTTTGC
TCACATGTTCTTTCCTGCGTTATCCCCTGATTCTGTGGATAACCGTATTACCGCCTTTGAGTGAGCTGAT
ACCGCTCGCCGCAGCCGAACGACCGAGCGCAGCGAGTCAGTGAGCGAGGAAGCGGAAGAGCGCCCAATAC
GCAAACCGCCTCTCCCCGCGCGTTGGCCGATTCATTAATGCAGAGCTTGCAATTCGCGCTTTTTCAATAT
TATTGAAGCATTTATCAGGGTTATTGTCTCATGAGCGGATACATATTTGAATGTATTTAGAAAAATAAAC
AAATAGGGGTTCCGCGCACATTTCCCCGAAAAGTGCCACCTGACGTCTAAGAAACCATTATTATCATGAC
ATTAACCTATAAAAATAGGCGTATTACGAGGCCCTTTCACG
Features (pLannotate 1.2.2; 29 found; start..end, strand, type, name):
     15..318     +  enhancer       CMV enhancer: human cytomegalovirus immediate early enhancer
    319..522     +  promoter       CMV promoter: human cytomegalovirus (CMV) immediate early promoter
    545..574     +  misc_feature   MCS (fragment): multiple cloning site
    580..598     +  promoter       T7 promoter: promoter for bacteriophage T7 RNA polymerase
    631..755     +  protein_bind   attR1: mutant version of attR; recombination site for the Gateway® LR reaction LR Clonase™
    780..810     +  promoter       lac UV5 promoter: E. coli lac promoter with an "up" mutation
    834..863     +  promoter       cat promoter (fragment): promoter of the E. coli cat gene encoding chloramphenicol acetyltransferase
    864..1544    +  CDS            CmR: chloramphenicol acetyltransferase confers resistance to chloramphenicol
   1701..1859    +  CDS            ccdA (fragment): CCDA_ECO57 - Also known as H, letA. Experimental evidence at protein level: Swiss-Prot protein existence level 1. Antitoxin component of a type II toxin-antitoxin (TA) system which inhibits the post-segregational killing (PSK) of plasmid-free cells, also referred to as a plasmid addiction system. Binds to and blocks the activity of CcdB; will also remove bound CcdB protein from the CcdB-GyrA complex by forming a CcdA-CcdB complex, a process termed rejuvenation. Functions as a transcriptional corepressor for the ccdAB operon, repression also requires CcdB (By similarity). From Escherichia coli
   1864..2169    +  CDS            ccdB: CcdB, a bacterial toxin that poisons DNA gyrase; ccdB; Plasmids containing the ccdB gene cannot be propagated in standard E. coli strains.
   2210..2334    -  protein_bind   attR2: mutant version of attR; recombination site for the Gateway® LR reaction LR Clonase™
   2354..2378    +  CDS            3xFLAG (fragment): three tandem FLAG® epitope tags
   2384..2408    +  CDS            3xFLAG (fragment): three tandem FLAG® epitope tags
   2429..2512    +  CDS            large T antigen (fragment): large T antigen from SV40 (simian virus 40)
   2535..2669    +  polyA_signal   SV40 poly(A) signal: SV40 polyadenylation signal
   2674..2723    -  CDS            lacI (fragment): lac repressor; lacI; The lac repressor binds to the lac operator to inhibit transcription in E. coli. This inhibition can be relieved by adding lactose or isopropyl-β-D-thiogalactopyranoside (IPTG).
   2723..2790    +  CDS            lacZα (fragment): LacZα fragment of β-galactosidase; lacZ fragment
   2795..3223    +  rep_origin     f1 ori (sequence partly withheld): f1 bacteriophage origin of replication; arrow indicates direction of (+) strand synthesis
   3251..3302    -  misc_feature   bom (fragment): basis of mobility region from pBR322
   3367..3724    +  promoter       SV40 promoter: SV40 enhancer and early promoter
   3775..4566    +  CDS            neo: KKA2_KLEPN - Also known as kan, nptII. Experimental evidence at protein level: Swiss-Prot protein existence level 1. Resistance to kanamycin, neomycin, paromomycin, ribostamycin, butirosin and gentamicin B. From Klebsiella pneumoniae.
   4633..4681    +  polyA_signal   poly(A) signal: synthetic polyadenylation signal
   4701..4755    -  misc_feature   bom (fragment): basis of mobility region from pBR322
   4857..4892    -  CDS            rop (fragment): Rop protein, which maintains plasmids at low copy number; rop
   4987..5091    +  promoter       AmpR promoter: bla
   5092..5952    +  CDS            AmpR: β-lactamase; bla; confers resistance to ampicillin, carbenicillin, and related antibiotics
   6123..6711    +  rep_origin     ori: high-copy-number ColE1/pMB1/pBR322/pUC origin of replication
   6894..6947    +  CDS            lacI (fragment): lac repressor; lacI; The lac repressor binds to the lac operator to inhibit transcription in E. coli. This inhibition can be relieved by adding lactose or isopropyl-β-D-thiogalactopyranoside (IPTG).
   6963..7060    -  promoter       AmpR promoter: bla
