[The description below was written by a language model from this plasmid's Addgene catalogue record and pLannotate feature annotations shown in this document.]
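Description:
2Flag-pDEST-C is an empty Gateway destination vector for mammalian expression, built on the pDEST27 backbone and designed to add a C-terminal double FLAG epitope to a protein of interest. The 7,155 nt plasmid replicates in E. coli from a high-copy ColE1/pUC-type origin and carries an ampicillin resistance gene in the backbone. An f1 origin is also present. Because the unrecombined Gateway cassette encodes the gyrase poison CcdB, the empty vector must be maintained in a ccdB-tolerant strain, and the chloramphenicol acetyltransferase gene inside the cassette allows dual ampicillin and chloramphenicol selection to keep the cassette intact.

Expression is driven by the human CMV immediate early enhancer and promoter, followed by a short multiple cloning site remnant and a T7 promoter. Downstream lies the attR1–CmR–ccdB–attR2 cassette. In an LR recombination with an entry clone, the region between the attR sites is replaced by the gene of interest, removing ccdB so that recombinant plasmids can grow in standard strains. Immediately after attR2 the annotation detects two short matches to FLAG epitope sequence, consistent with the 2Flag tag, so an insert lacking a stop codon and kept in frame would be translated as a C-terminal fusion. An SV40 polyadenylation signal terminates the transcript. A separate SV40 enhancer/early promoter drives a neomycin phosphotransferase gene with a synthetic poly(A) signal, which would permit selection of stably transfected mammalian cells. The several small lacI, lacZα, rop, bom and large T antigen fragments appear to be backbone remnants rather than functional parts. The tag is suited to detection or affinity purification of the expressed protein, and the associated publication concerns protein interactome analysis.
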