Addgene plasmid #118372: 2Flag-pDEST-C
Purpose: (Empty Backbone) Gateway compatible mammalian expression vector with C-terminal 2Flag to tag proteins of interest.
Depositing lab: Maria Vartiainen. Depositing organization: University of Helsinki. Publication: Nuclear actin interactome analysis links actin to KAT14 histone acetyl transferase and mRNA splicing. Viita T, Kyheroinen S, Prajapati B, Virtanen J, Frilander MJ, Varjosalo M, Vartiainen MK. J Cell Sci. 2019 Apr 17;132(8). pii: jcs.226852. doi: 10.1242/jcs.226852. PubMed 30890647.
Backbone
  Vector backbone: pDEST27
  Backbone manufacturer: Thermo Fisher Scientific
  Vector type: Mammalian Expression ; Destination
  Tag / fusion protein: 2Flag (C terminal on backbone)
Growth in bacteria
  Bacterial resistance: Chloramphenicol and Ampicillin, 25 & 100 μg/mL
  Growth temperature: 37°C
  Growth strain: ccdB Survival
  Copy number: High Copy
Gene/Insert
  Gene/Insert name: None
  Tag / fusion protein: 2Flag (C terminal on backbone)
Terms and licenses: Academic/Nonprofit Terms; Industry Terms: Not Available to Industry
Depositor comments: Please visit https://www.biorxiv.org/content/10.1101/445973v1 for BioRxiv preprint
How to cite: 2Flag-pDEST-C was a gift from Maria Vartiainen (Addgene plasmid # 118372 ; http://n2t.net/addgene:118372 ; RRID:Addgene_118372)
